Addgene plasmid #243984: pUPD3_RBS_J61135
Purpose: GoldenBraid2.0 Ribosome binding site.
Depositing lab: Christophe Herman. Depositing organization: Baylor College of Medicine. Publication: GoldenBraid2.0 E. coli: a comprehensive and characterized toolkit for enterics. Cooke MB, Welch KT, Ramirez LD, Wen AX, Marciano DC, Herman C. Synth Biol (Oxf). 2025 Aug 14;10(1):ysaf015. doi: 10.1093/synbio/ysaf015. eCollection 2025. PubMed 40927394.
Backbone
  Vector backbone: pUPD3
  Vector type: Bacterial Expression
Growth in bacteria
  Bacterial resistance: Chloramphenicol, 25 μg/mL
  Growth temperature: 37°C
  Growth strain: DH5alpha
  Copy number: High Copy
Gene/Insert
  Gene/Insert name: J61135
  Species: Synthetic
  Insert size (bp): 20
  Cloning method: Golden Gate
Terms and licenses: Academic/Nonprofit Terms; Industry Terms: Not Available to Industry
How to cite: pUPD3_RBS_J61135 was a gift from Christophe Herman (Addgene plasmid # 243984 ; http://n2t.net/addgene:243984 ; RRID:Addgene_243984)
