[The description below was written by a language model from this plasmid's Addgene catalogue record and pLannotate feature annotations shown in this document.]
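Description:
pUPD3_RBS_J61135 is a small (about 2.4 kb) level-0 part plasmid from a GoldenBraid2.0 toolkit adapted for E. coli and related enteric bacteria. It carries a single domesticated part, the synthetic ribosome binding site J61135, recorded as a 20 bp insert placed into the pUPD3 universal part-domestication backbone by Golden Gate cloning. Although it is catalogued as a bacterial expression vector, it holds no coding sequence or promoter for a payload. It works as a storage and donor plasmid from which the RBS can be released and combined with promoter, coding sequence and terminator parts to build transcriptional units in the GoldenBraid assembly hierarchy.

The plasmid is propagated in E. coli at high copy from a ColE1/pUC-type origin. Selection is with chloramphenicol, through the cat gene encoding chloramphenicol acetyltransferase, driven by its native cat promoter. An f1 bacteriophage origin is also present, a common backbone element that permits single-stranded DNA production with helper phage. The cloning region is flanked by inward-facing T7 and SP6 phage promoters, which are typical of this backbone family and are often used as sequencing primer sites. Only a short lacZα fragment is left next to the T7 promoter, consistent with replacement of a blue/white screening cassette by the part, though the record does not say this. A short tet promoter fragment is also annotated and appears to be a backbone remnant. The RBS insert was not annotated in the feature table, probably because it is so short. The Type IIS restriction sites used for assembly are not listed either.
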