Features (pLannotate 1.2.2; 8 found; start..end, strand, type, name):
     72..90      -  promoter       SP6 promoter: promoter for bacteriophage SP6 RNA polymerase
    237..825     -  rep_origin     ori: high-copy-number ColE1/pMB1/pBR322/pUC origin of replication
    940..1042    +  promoter       cat promoter: promoter of the E. coli cat gene encoding chloramphenicol acetyltransferase
   1043..1699    +  CDS            cat: CAT_ECOLX - Experimental evidence at protein level: Swiss-Prot protein existence level 1. This enzyme is an effector of chloramphenicol resistance in bacteria. From Escherichia coli. This protein is used as a marker in many commonly used cloning vectors, such as pACYC184.
   1787..1804    -  promoter       tet promoter (fragment): E. coli promoter for tetracycline efflux protein gene
   1815..2270    +  rep_origin     f1 ori (sequence partly withheld): f1 bacteriophage origin of replication; arrow indicates direction of (+) strand synthesis
   2289..2310    -  CDS            lacZα (fragment): LacZα fragment of β-galactosidase; lacZ fragment
   2313..2331    +  promoter       T7 promoter: promoter for bacteriophage T7 RNA polymerase
>Addgene plasmid #243984 | pUPD3_RBS_J61135 | addgene full sequence | sequence record 487815 | Addgene NGS Result
GGTCTCGCAAAGAGAAAGACCGGAGACACTGAATGCGAGACCACTCATCGCCCAATCACTAGTGAATTCG
TTCTATAGTGTCACCTAAATACCATAGAGCCGTTGGTCATAGCTGTTTCCTGTCCAGGCATCATGACACG
GTTATCCACAGAATCAGGGGATAACGCAGGAAAGAACATGTGAGCAAAAGGCCAGCAAAAGGCCAGGAAC
CGTAAAAAGGCCGCGTTGCTGGCGTTTTTCCATAGGCTCCGCCCCCCTGACGAGCATCACAAAAATCGAC
GCTCAAGTCAGAGGTGGCGAAACCCGACAGGACTATAAAGATACCAGGCGTTTCCCCCTGGAAGCTCCCT
CGTGCGCTCTCCTGTTCCGACCCTGCCGCTTACCGGATACCTGTCCGCCTTTCTCCCTTCGGGAAGCGTG
GCGCTTTCTCATAGCTCACGCTGTAGGTATCTCAGTTCGGTGTAGGTCGTTCGCTCCAAGCTGGGCTGTG
TGCACGAACCCCCCGTTCAGCCCGACCGCTGCGCCTTATCCGGTAACTATCGTCTTGAGTCCAACCCGGT
AAGACACGACTTATCGCCACTGGCAGCAGCCACTGGTAACAGGATTAGCAGAGCGAGGTATGTAGGCGGT
GCTACAGAGTTCTTGAAGTGGTGGCCTAACTACGGCTACACTAGAAGAACAGTATTTGGTATCTGCGCTC
TGCTGAAGCCAGTTACCTTCGGAAAAAGAGTTGGTAGCTCTTGATCCGGCAAACAAACCACCGCTGGTAG
CGGTGGTTTTTTTGTTTGCAAGCAGCAGATTACGCGCAGAAAAAAAGGATCTCAAGAAGATCCTTTGATC
TTTTCTACGGGGTCTGACGCTCAGTGGAACGAAAACTCACGTTAAGGGATTTTGGTCATGAGATTATCAA
AAAGGATCTTCACCTAGATCCTTTTGTGATGATCGGCACGTAAGAGGTTCCAACTTTCACCATAATGAAA
TAAGATCACTACCGGGCGTATTTTTTGAGTTATCGAGATTTTCAGGAGCTAAGGAAGCTAAAATGGAGAA
AAAAATCACTGGATATACCACCGTTGATATATCCCAATGGCATCGTAAAGAACATTTTGAGGCATTTCAG
TCAGTTGCTCAATGTACCTATAACCAGACCGTTCAGCTGGATATTACGGCCTTTTTAAAGACCGTAAAGA
AAAATAAGCACAAGTTTTATCCGGCCTTTATTCACATTCTTGCCCGCCTGATGAATGCTCATCCGGAATT
CCGTATGGCAATGAAAGACGGTGAGCTGGTGATATGGGATAGTGTTCACCCTTGTTACACCGTTTTCCAT
GAGCAAACTGAAACGTTTTCATCGCTCTGGAGTGAATACCACGACGATTTCCGGCAGTTTCTACACATAT
ATTCGCAAGATGTGGCGTGTTACGGTGAAAACCTGGCCTATTTCCCTAAAGGGTTTATTGAGAATATGTT
TTTCGTGTCAGCCAATCCCTGGGTGAGTTTCACCAGTTTTGATTTAAACGTGGCCAATATGGACAACTTC
TTCGCCCCCGTTTTCACCATGGGCAAATATTATACGCAAGGCGACAAGGTGCTGATGCCGCTGGCGATTC
AGGTTCATCATGCCGTTTGTGATGGCTTCCATGTCGGCAGAATGCTTAATGAATTACAACAGTACTGCGA
TGAGTGGCAGGGCGGGGCGTAATTTTTTTAAGGCAGTTATTGGTGCCCTTAAACGCCTGGTTGCTACGCC
TGAATAAGTGATAATAAGCGGATGAATGGCAGAAATTCGATGATAAGCTGTCAAACATGATGT
[125 nt withheld, positions 1814-1938]
C
[91 nt withheld, positions 1940-2030]
AGGGTGATGGTTCACGTAGTGGGCCAGCGCCCTGATAGACGGTTTTTCGCCCTTTGACGTTGGAGTCCAC
GTTCTTT
[37 nt withheld, positions 2108-2144]
ACCCTATCTCGGTCTATTCTTTTGATTTATAAGGGATTTTGCCGATTTCGGCCTATTGGTTAAAAAATGA
GCTGATTTAACAAAAATTTAACGCGAATTTTAACAAAATATTAACGCTTACAATTTTAACATTGTAGAAA
CGCATGTAAAACGACGGCCAGTGAATTGTAATACGACTCACTATAGGGTGAATTCCGCTTAGGACCTTAG
ATATTGATCTCAA
